>Addgene plasmid #131852 | pHyg-N1 | addgene full sequence | sequence record 267774 | Addgene NGS Result
TAGTTATTAATAGTAATCAATTACGGGGTCATTAGTTCATAGCCCATATATGGAGTTCCGCGTTACATAA
CTTACGGTAAATGGCCCGCCTGGCTGACCGCCCAACGACCCCCGCCCATTGACGTCAATAATGACGTATG
TTCCCATAGTAACGCCAATAGGGACTTTCCATTGACGTCAATGGGTGGAGTATTTACGGTAAACTGCCCA
CTTGGCAGTACATCAAGTGTATCATATGCCAAGTACGCCCCCTATTGACGTCAATGACGGTAAATGGCCC
GCCTGGCATTATGCCCAGTACATGACCTTATGGGACTTTCCTACTTGGCAGTACATCTACGTATTAGTCA
TCGCTATTACCATGGTGATGCGGTTTTGGCAGTACATCAATGGGCGTGGATAGCGGTTTGACTCACGGGG
ATTTCCAAGTCTCCACCCCATTGACGTCAATGGGAGTTTGTTTTGGCACCAAAATCAACGGGACTTTCCA
AAATGTCGTAACAACTCCGCCCCATTGACGCAAATGGGCGGTAGGCGTGTACGGTGGGAGGTCTATATAA
GCAGAGCTGGTTTAGTGAACCGTCAGATCCGCTAGCGCTACCGGACTCAGATCTCGAGCTCAAGCTTCGA
ATTCAGCGAGAGCCTGACCTATTGCATCTCCCGCCGTGCACAGGGTGTCACGTTGCAAGACCTGCCTGAA
ACCGAACTGCCCGCTGTTCTGCAGCCGGTCGCGGAGGCCATGGATGCGATCGCTGCGGCCGATCTTAGCC
AGACGAGCGGGTTCGGCCCATTCGGACCGCAAGGAATCGGTCAATACACTACATGGCGTGATTTCATATG
CGCGATTGCTGATCCCCATGTGTATCACTGGCAAACTGTGATGGACGACACCGTCAGTGCGTCCGTCGCG
CAGGCTCTCGATGAGCTGATGCTTTGGGCCGAGGACTGCCCCGAAGTCCGGCACCTCGTGCACGCGGATT
TCGGCTCCAACAATGTCCTGACGGACAATGGCCGCATAACAGCGGTCATTGACTGGAGCGAGGCGATGTT
CGGGGATTCCCAATACGAGGTCGCCAACATCTTCTTCTGGAGGCCGTGGTTGGCTTGTATGGAGCAGCAG
ACGCGCTACTTCGAGCGGAGGCATCCGGAGCTTGCAGGATCGCCGCGGCTCCGGGCGTATATGCTCCGCA
TTGGTCTTGACCAACTCTATCAGAGCTTGGTTGACGGCAATTTCGATGATGCAGCTTGGGCGCAGGGTCG
ATGCGACGCAATCGTCCGATCCGGAGCCGGGACTGTCGGGCGTACACAAATCGCCCGCAGAAGCGCGGCC
GTCTGGACCGATGGCTGTGTAGAAGTACTCGCCGATAGTGGAAACCGACGCCCCAGCACTCGTCCGAGGG
CAAAGGAATAGAGTTCTAGAGGATCATAATCAGCCATACCACATTTGTAGAGGTTTTACTTGCTTTAAAA
AACCTCCCACACCTCCCCCTGAACCTGAAACATAAAATGAATGCAATTGTTGTTGTTAACTTGTTTATTG
CAGCTTATAATGGTTACAAATAAAGCAATAGCATCACAAATTTCACAAATAAAGCATTTTTTTCACTGCC
TCGCGATCCACAACCATGGCGAAAGGGCCTCGTGATACGCCTATTTTTATAGGTTAATGTCATGATAATA
ATGGTTTCTTAGACGTCAGGTGGCACTTTTCGGGGAAATGTGCGCGGAACCCCTATTTGTTTATTTTTCT
AAATACATTCAAATATGTATCCGCTCATGAGACAATAACCCTGATAAATGCTTCAATAATATTGAAAAAG
GAAGAGTATGAGTATTCAACATTTCCGTGTCGCCCTTATTCCCTTTTTTGCGGCATTTTGCCTTCCTGTT
TTTGCTCACCCAGAAACGCTGGTGAAAGTAAAAGATGCTGAAGATCAGTTGGGTGCACGAGTGGGTTACA
TCGAACTGGATCTCAACAGCGGTAAGATCCTTGAGAGTTTTCGCCCCGAAGAACGTTTTCCAATGATGAG
CACTTTTAAAGTTCTGCTATGTGGCGCGGTATTATCCCGTGTTGACGCCGGGCAAGAGCAACTCGGTCGC
CGCATACACTATTCTCAGAATGACTTGGTTGAGTACTCACCAGTCACAGAAAAGCATCTTACGGATGGCA
TGACAGTAAGAGAATTATGCAGTGCTGCCATAACCATGAGTGATAACACTGCGGCCAACTTACTTCTGAC
AACGATCGGAGGACCGAAGGAGCTAACCGCTTTTTTGCACAACATGGGGGATCATGTAACTCGCCTTGAT
CGTTGGGAACCGGAGCTGAATGAAGCCATACCAAACGACGAGCGTGACACCACGATGCCTGTAGCAATGG
CAACAACGTTGCGCAAACTATTAACTGGCGAACTACTTACTCTAGCTTCCCGGCAACAATTAATAGACTG
GATGGAGGCGGATAAAGTTGCAGGACCACTTCTGCGCTCGGCCCTTCCGGCTGGCTGGTTTATTGCTGAT
AAATCTGGAGCCGGTGAGCGTGGGTCTCGCGGTATCATTGCAGCACTGGGGCCAGATGGTAAGCCCTCCC
GTATCGTAGTTATCTACACGACGGGGAGTCAGGCAACTATGGATGAACGAAATAGACAGATCGCTGAGAT
AGGTGCCTCACTGATTAAGCATTGGTAAGGCGCGCCAGGCCCTGCCATAGCCTCAGGTTACTCATATATA
CTTTAGATTGATTTAAAACTTCATTTTTAATTTAAAAGGATCTAGGTGAAGATCCTTTTTGATAATCTCA
TGACCAAAATCCCTTAACGTGAGTTTTCGTTCCACTGAGCGTCAGACCCCGTAGAAAAGATCAAAGGATC
TTCTTGAGATCCTTTTTTTCTGCGCGTAATCTGCTGCTTGCAAACAAAAAAACCACCGCTACCAGCGGTG
GTTTGTTTGCCGGATCAAGAGCTACCAACTCTTTTTCCGAAGGTAACTGGCTTCAGCAGAGCGCAGATAC
CAAATACTGTTCTTCTAGTGTAGCCGTAGTTAGGCCACCACTTCAAGAACTCTGTAGCACCGCCTACATA
CCTCGCTCTGCTAATCCTGTTACCAGTGGCTGCTGCCAGTGGCGATAAGTCGTGTCTTACCGGGTTGGAC
TCAAGACGATAGTTACCGGATAAGGCGCAGCGGTCGGGCTGAACGGGGGGTTCGTGCACACAGCCCAGCT
TGGAGCGAACGACCTACACCGAACTGAGATACCTACAGCGTGAGCTATGAGAAAGCGCCACGCTTCCCGA
AGGGAGAAAGGCGGACAGGTATCCGGTAAGCGGCAGGGTCGGAACAGGAGAGCGCACGAGGGAGCTTCCA
GGGGGAAACGCCTGGTATCTTTATAGTCCTGTCGGGTTTCGCCACCTCTGACTTGAGCGTCGATTTTTGT
GATGCTCGTCAGGGGGGCGGAGCCTATGGAAAAACGCCAGCAACGCGGCCTTTTTACGGTTCCTGGCCTT
TTGCTGGCCTTTTGCTCACATGTTCTTTCCTGCGTTATCCCCTGATTCTGTGGATAACCGTATTACCGCC
ATGCAT
Features (pLannotate 1.2.2; 9 found; start..end, strand, type, name):
     61..364     +  enhancer       CMV enhancer: human cytomegalovirus immediate early enhancer
    365..568     +  promoter       CMV promoter: human cytomegalovirus (CMV) immediate early promoter
    591..634     +  misc_feature   MCS (fragment): multiple cloning site
    629..1411    +  CDS            HygR (fragment): aminoglycoside phosphotransferase from E. coli confers resistance to hygromycin
   1422..1505    +  CDS            large T antigen (fragment): large T antigen from SV40 (simian virus 40)
   1528..1609    +  polyA_signal   SV40 poly(A) signal: SV40 polyadenylation signal
   1723..1827    +  promoter       AmpR promoter: bla
   1828..2688    +  CDS            AmpR: β-lactamase; bla; confers resistance to ampicillin, carbenicillin, and related antibiotics
   2874..3462    +  rep_origin     ori: high-copy-number ColE1/pMB1/pBR322/pUC origin of replication
