[The description below was written by a language model from this plasmid's Addgene catalogue record and pLannotate feature annotations shown in this document.]
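Description:
pHyg-N1 is a small (about 3.6 kb) mammalian expression plasmid derived from pAcGFP-Hyg-N1 by cutting out the GFP coding sequence, leaving an empty backbone with no insert. It is propagated in E. coli as a high-copy plasmid through a ColE1/pUC-type origin of replication and is selected with ampicillin via a β-lactamase gene driven by its own bla promoter. The catalogue entry lists hygromycin as the selectable marker for mammalian cells.

The annotated sequence shows the human cytomegalovirus immediate early enhancer and promoter followed by a partial multiple cloning site. This runs directly into a hygromycin phosphotransferase coding sequence that is annotated only as a fragment and slightly overlaps the end of the cloning site. Downstream are a short piece of SV40 large T antigen sequence and the SV40 polyadenylation signal, which together likely represent the SV40 late-region terminator. No separate promoter for the hygromycin gene was detected, so in this sequence the resistance cassette appears to sit immediately behind the CMV promoter. Because the gene is called as a fragment, the record does not establish whether the encoded enzyme is full length or how the deletion that removed GFP was configured. No fluorescent protein, tag or other payload is present.

According to the depositor, the plasmid serves as the empty vector control in an mBanana competition experiment, presumably compared with cells carrying an mBanana-expressing construct. It comes from a study of NPM1c and CTCF function in acute myeloid leukemia. The record gives no further details of the experimental design.
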