Addgene plasmid #131852: pHyg-N1
Purpose: (Empty Backbone) This is the empty vector control for the mBanana competition experiment
Depositing lab: Mark Minden. Depositing organization: University Health Network. Publication: NPM1c impedes CTCF functions through cytoplasmic mislocalization in acute myeloid leukemia. Wang AJ, Han Y, Jia N, Chen P, Minden MD. Leukemia. 2020 May;34(5):1278-1290. doi: 10.1038/s41375-019-0681-8. Epub 2019 Dec 12. PubMed 31831844.
Backbone
  Vector backbone: pAcGFP-Hyg-N1
  Modifications to backbone: the gfp is cut out
  Vector type: Mammalian Expression
  Selectable markers: Hygromycin
Growth in bacteria
  Bacterial resistance: Ampicillin, 100 μg/mL
  Growth temperature: 37°C
  Growth strain: DH5alpha
  Copy number: High Copy
Gene/Insert
  Gene/Insert name: none
Terms and licenses: Academic/Nonprofit Terms; Industry Terms: Not Available to Industry
How to cite: pHyg-N1 was a gift from Mark Minden (Addgene plasmid # 131852 ; http://n2t.net/addgene:131852 ; RRID:Addgene_131852)
